>Addgene plasmid #42926 | PCx35-pcDNA-S110A, S276A | depositor full sequence | sequence record 58093 | PCx35-pcDNA-S110A, S276A sequence 6107 bps
GACGGATCGGGAGATCTCCCGATCCCCTATGGTCGACTCTCAGTACAATCTGCTCTGATGCCGCATAGTT
AAGCCAGTATCTGCTCCCTGCTTGTGTGTTGGAGGTCGCTGAGTAGTGCGCGAGCAAAATTTAAGCTACA
ACAAGGCAAGGCTTGACCGACAATTGCATGAAGAATCTGCTTAGGGTTAGGCGTTTTGCGCTGCTTCGCG
ATGTACGGGCCAGATATACGCGTTGACATTGATTATTGACTAGTTATTAATAGTAATCAATTACGGGGTC
ATTAGTTCATAGCCCATATATGGAGTTCCGCGTTACATAACTTACGGTAAATGGCCCGCCTGGCTGACCG
CCCAACGACCCCCGCCCATTGACGTCAATAATGACGTATGTTCCCATAGTAACGCCAATAGGGACTTTCC
ATTGACGTCAATGGGTGGACTATTTACGGTAAACTGCCCACTTGGCAGTACATCAAGTGTATCATATGCC
AAGTACGCCCCCTATTGACGTCAATGACGGTAAATGGCCCGCCTGGCATTATGCCCAGTACATGACCTTA
TGGGACTTTCCTACTTGGCAGTACATCTACGTATTAGTCATCGCTATTACCATGGTGATGCGGTTTTGGC
AGTACATCAATGGGCGTGGATAGCGGTTTGACTCACGGGGATTTCCAAGTCTCCACCCCATTGACGTCAA
TGGGAGTTTGTTTTGGCACCAAAATCAACGGGACTTTCCAAAATGTCGTAACAACTCCGCCCCATTGACG
CAAATGGGCGGTAGGCGTGTACGGTGGGAGGTCTATATAAGCAGAGCTCTCTGGCTAACTAGAGAACCCA
CTGCTTACTGGCTTATCGAAATTAATACGACTCACTATAGGGAGACCCAAGCTGGCTAGCGTTTAAACTT
AAGCTTGGTACCGAGCTCGGATCCACTAGTCCAGTGTGGTGGAATTCTGCAGATCTAAAATCGGACGCTT
TGGAGACTGAGAACAACGAGAGGCAGGGAGAAGAAGGACGGGGAAATAACGCGCTTTTTTGGAGGGATTG
AACAGAGTGCCGTTGTGCTCTAGTCTTCTCCGGATGCTCAGAAATGGGGGAATGGACTATACTAGAGAGG
CTCCTGGAGGCTGCTGTCCAGCAGCACTCTACTATGATAGGAAGGATCCTACTAACAGTGGTGGTCATCT
TCCGGATTCTAATCGTAGCAATAGTTGGAGAGACTGTCTATGATGACGAGCAGACCATGTTTGTTTGTAA
CACCTTGCAACCGGGCTGCAACCAGGCATGCTACGACAAGGCATTTCCCATTTCACACATAAGATATTGG
GTTTTTCAGATCATCATGGTGTGCACCCCGAGTCTTTGTTTTATAACGTACTCGGTGCACCAGTCGGCCA
AGCAGAAGGAGCGGCGGTACGCAACAGTCTATCTGACACTGGATAAGGATCAAGATTCACTGAAGCGAGA
CGAGAGCAAAAAGATAAAGAACACCATTGTTAATGGAGTACTTCAGAACACGGAGAACTCCACCAAAGAA
GCCGAGCCAGACTGTTTAGAAGTCAAAGAGATCCCTAATTCGGCCATGAGAACTACAAAGTCCAAAATGA
GGCGACAAGAGGGCATCTCCAGGTTTTACATCATCCAGGTGGTTTTCAGAAACGCGCTGGAAATAGGCTT
CTTGGTGGGTCAGTATTTCTTGTATGGATTCAACGTCCCGTCGGTGTACGAGTGCGATCGCTACCCCTGC
ATCAAAGATGTCGAGTGCTACGTCTCCAGACCCACGGAGAAGACAGTGTTCCTGGTCTTCATGTTCGCGG
TCAGCGGGTTCTGCGTGGTGCTGAACCTGGCAGAACTCAATCACCTGGGCTGGAGGAAAATCAAAACGGC
CGTGAGAGGAGTGCAGGCTCGGCGGAAGGCCATTTATGAGATCAGAAATAAGGACTTGCCGAGGATGAGT
GTGCCTAATTTCGGCCGTACTCAGTCCAGTGACTCTGCTTATGTGTAACAAACACACACATACACACACA
CAAACGGGGAGGAAGAAGTGAAAATATGTAAAAAAAAAAAAAAAAAACTCGAGTCTAGAGGGCCCGTTTA
AACCGCTGATCAGCCTCGACTGTGCCTTCTAGTTGCCAGCCATCTGTTGTTTGCCCCTCCCCCGTGCCTT
CCTTGACCCTGGAAGGTGCCACTCCCACTGTCCTTTCCTAATAAAATGAGGAAATTGCATCGCATTGTCT
GAGTAGGTGTCATTCTATTCTGGGGGGTGGGGTGGGGCAGGACAGCAAGGGGGAGGATTGGGAAGACAAT
AGCAGGCATGCTGGGGATGCGGTGGGCTCTATGGCTTCTGAGGCGGAAAGAACCAGCTGGGGCTCTAGGG
GGTATCCCC
[124 nt withheld, positions 2390-2513]
C
[32 nt withheld, positions 2515-2546]
CA
[57 nt withheld, positions 2549-2605]
A
[49 nt withheld, positions 2607-2655]
CCTTTGACGTTGGAGTCCACGTTCTTT
[37 nt withheld, positions 2683-2719]
ACCCTATCTCGGTCTATTCTTTTGATTTATAAGGGATTTTGGGGATTTCGGCCTATTGGTTAAAAAATGA
GCTGATTTAACAAAAATTTAACGCGAATTAATTCTGTGGAATGTGTGTCAGTTAGGGTGTGGAAAGTCCC
CAGGCTCCCCAGGCAGGCAGAAGTATGCAAAGCATGCATCTCAATTAGTCAGCAACCAGGTGTGGAAAGT
CCCCAGGCTCCCCAGCAGGCAGAAGTATGCAAAGCATGCATCTCAATTAGTCAGCAACCATAGTCCCGCC
CCTAACTCCGCCCATCCCGCCCCTAACTCCGCCCAGTTCCGCCCATTCTCCGCCCCATGGCTGACTAATT
TTTTTTATTTATGCAGAGGCCGAGGCCGCCTCTGCCTCTGAGCTATTCCAGAAGTAGTGAGGAGGCTTTT
TTGGAGGCCTAGGCTTTTGCAAAAAGCTCCCGGGAGCTTGTATATCCATTTTCGGATCTGATCAGCACGT
GTTGACAATTAATCATCGGCATAGTATATCGGCATAGTATAATACGACAAGGTGAGGAACTAAACCATGG
CCAAGTTGACCAGTGCCGTTCCGGTGCTCACCGCGCGCGACGTCGCCGGAGCGGTCGAGTTCTGGACCGA
CCGGCTCGGGTTCTCCCGGGACTTCGTGGAGGACGACTTCGCCGGTGTGGTCCGGGACGACGTGACCCTG
TTCATCAGCGCGGTCCAGGACCAGGTGGTGCCGGACAACACCCTGGCCTGGGTGTGGGTGCGCGGCCTGG
ACGAGCTGTACGCCGAGTGGTCGGAGGTCGTGTCCACGAACTTCCGGGACGCCTCCGGGCCGGCCATGAC
CGAGATCGGCGAGCAGCCGTGGGGGCGGGAGTTCGCCCTGCGCGACCCGGCCGGCAACTGCGTGCACTTC
GTGGCCGAGGAGCAGGACTGACACGTGCTACGAGATTTCGATTCCACCGCCGCCTTCTATGAAAGGTTGG
GCTTCGGAATCGTTTTCCGGGACGCCGGCTGGATGATCCTCCAGCGCGGGGATCTCATGCTGGAGTTCTT
CGCCCACCCCAACTTGTTTATTGCAGCTTATAATGGTTACAAATAAAGCAATAGCATCACAAATTTCACA
AATAAAGCATTTTTTTCACTGCATTCTAGTTGTGGTTTGTCCAAACTCATCAATGTATCTTATCATGTCT
GTATACCGTCGACCTCTAGCTAGAGCTTGGCGTAATCATGGTCATAGCTGTTTCCTGTGTGAAATTGTTA
TCCGCTCACAATTCCACACAACATACGAGCCGGAAGCATAAAGTGTAAAGCCTGGGGTGCCTAATGAGTG
AGCTAACTCACATTAATTGCGTTGCGCTCACTGCCCGCTTTCCAGTCGGGAAACCTGTCGTGCCAGCTGC
ATTAATGAATCGGCCAACGCGCGGGGAGAGGCGGTTTGCGTATTGGGCGCTCTTCCGCTTCCTCGCTCAC
TGACTCGCTGCGCTCGGTCGTTCGGCTGCGGCGAGCGGTATCAGCTCACTCAAAGGCGGTAATACGGTTA
TCCACAGAATCAGGGGATAACGCAGGAAAGAACATGTGAGCAAAAGGCCAGCAAAAGGCCAGGAACCGTA
AAAAGGCCGCGTTGCTGGCGTTTTTCCATAGGCTCCGCCCCCCTGACGAGCATCACAAAAATCGACGCTC
AAGTCAGAGGTGGCGAAACCCGACAGGACTATAAAGATACCAGGCGTTTCCCCCTGGAAGCTCCCTCGTG
CGCTCTCCTGTTCCGACCCTGCCGCTTACCGGATACCTGTCCGCCTTTCTCCCTTCGGGAAGCGTGGCGC
TTTCTCAATGCTCACGCTGTAGGTATCTCAGTTCGGTGTAGGTCGTTCGCTCCAAGCTGGGCTGTGTGCA
CGAACCCCCCGTTCAGCCCGACCGCTGCGCCTTATCCGGTAACTATCGTCTTGAGTCCAACCCGGTAAGA
CACGACTTATCGCCACTGGCAGCAGCCACTGGTAACAGGATTAGCAGAGCGAGGTATGTAGGCGGTGCTA
CAGAGTTCTTGAAGTGGTGGCCTAACTACGGCTACACTAGAAGGACAGTATTTGGTATCTGCGCTCTGCT
GAAGCCAGTTACCTTCGGAAAAAGAGTTGGTAGCTCTTGATCCGGCAAACAAACCACCGCTGGTAGCGGT
GGTTTTTTTGTTTGCAAGCAGCAGATTACGCGCAGAAAAAAAGGATCTCAAGAAGATCCTTTGATCTTTT
CTACGGGGTCTGACGCTCAGTGGAACGAAAACTCACGTTAAGGGATTTTGGTCATGAGATTATCAAAAAG
GATCTTCACCTAGATCCTTTTAAATTAAAAATGAAGTTTTAAATCAATCTAAAGTATATATGAGTAAACT
TGGTCTGACAGTTACCAATGCTTAATCAGTGAGGCACCTATCTCAGCGATCTGTCTATTTCGTTCATCCA
TAGTTGCCTGACTCCCCGTCGTGTAGATAACTACGATACGGGAGGGCTTACCATCTGGCCCCAGTGCTGC
AATGATACCGCGAGACCCACGCTCACCGGCTCCAGATTTATCAGCAATAAACCAGCCAGCCGGAAGGGCC
GAGCGCAGAAGTGGTCCTGCAACTTTATCCGCCTCCATCCAGTCTATTAATTGTTGCCGGGAAGCTAGAG
TAAGTAGTTCGCCAGTTAATAGTTTGCGCAACGTTGTTGCCATTGCTACAGGCATCGTGGTGTCACGCTC
GTCGTTTGGTATGGCTTCATTCAGCTCCGGTTCCCAACGATCAAGGCGAGTTACATGATCCCCCATGTTG
TGCAAAAAAGCGGTTAGCTCCTTCGGTCCTCCGATCGTTGTCAGAAGTAAGTTGGCCGCAGTGTTATCAC
TCATGGTTATGGCAGCACTGCATAATTCTCTTACTGTCATGCCATCCGTAAGATGCTTTTCTGTGACTGG
TGAGTACTCAACCAAGTCATTCTGAGAATAGTGTATGCGGCGACCGAGTTGCTCTTGCCCGGCGTCAATA
CGGGATAATACCGCGCCACATAGCAGAACTTTAAAAGTGCTCATCATTGGAAAACGTTCTTCGGGGCGAA
AACTCTCAAGGATCTTACCGCTGTTGAGATCCAGTTCGATGTAACCCACTCGTGCACCCAACTGATCTTC
AGCATCTTTTACTTTCACCAGCGTTTCTGGGTGAGCAAAAACAGGAAGGCAAAATGCCGCAAAAAAGGGA
ATAAGGGCGACACGGAAATGTTGAATACTCATACTCTTCCTTTTTCAATATTATTGAAGCATTTATCAGG
GTTATTGTCTCATGAGCGGATACATATTTGAATGTATTTAGAAAAATAAACAAATAGGGGTTCCGCGCAC
ATTTCCCCGAAAAGTGCCACCTGACGTC
Features (pLannotate 1.2.2; 21 found; start..end, strand, type, name):
     36..80      -  misc_feature   bom (fragment): basis of mobility region from pBR322
    235..614     +  enhancer       CMV enhancer: human cytomegalovirus immediate early enhancer
    615..818     +  promoter       CMV promoter: human cytomegalovirus (CMV) immediate early promoter
    814..847     +  LTR            5' LTR (truncated) (fragment): truncated 5' long terminal repeat (LTR) from HIV-1
    863..881     +  promoter       T7 promoter: promoter for bacteriophage T7 RNA polymerase
   1094..2005    +  CDS            GJD2 (fragment): CXD2_HUMAN - Also known as GJA9. Experimental evidence at protein level: Swiss-Prot protein existence level 1. One gap junction consists of a cluster of closely packed pairs of transmembrane channels, the connexons, through which materials of low MW diffuse from one cell to a neighboring cell. From Homo sapiens (Human).
   2120..2344    +  polyA_signal   bGH poly(A) signal: bovine growth hormone polyadenylation signal
   2348..2369    +  promoter       SV40 promoter (fragment): SV40 enhancer and early promoter
   2390..2818    +  rep_origin     f1 ori (sequence partly withheld): f1 bacteriophage origin of replication; arrow indicates direction of (+) strand synthesis
   2832..3162    +  promoter       SV40 promoter: SV40 enhancer and early promoter
   3210..3257    +  promoter       EM7 promoter: synthetic bacterial promoter&nbsp
   3276..3650    +  CDS            BleoR: antibiotic-binding protein; Sh ble from Streptoalloteichus hindustanus; confers resistance to bleomycin, phleomycin, and Zeocin™
   3660..3785    +  CDS            ble (fragment): BLE_KLEPN - Experimental evidence at protein level: Swiss-Prot protein existence level 1. Binding protein with a strong affinity to the bleomycin family of antibiotics. Binds to CL990; an antimitotic-antibiotic compound. From Klebsiella pneumoniae.
   3780..3901    +  polyA_signal   SV40 poly(A) signal: SV40 polyadenylation signal
   3974..3990    -  protein_bind   lac operator: The lac repressor binds to the lac operator to inhibit transcription in E. coli. This inhibition can be relieved by adding lactose or isopropyl-β-D-thiogalactopyranoside (IPTG). lac repressor encoded by lacI
   3998..4028    -  promoter       lac promoter: promoter for the E. coli lac operon
   4043..4064    -  protein_bind   CAP binding site: CAP binding activates transcription in the presence of cAMP. E. coli catabolite activator protein
   4077..4169    -  CDS            lacI (fragment): lac repressor; lacI; The lac repressor binds to the lac operator to inhibit transcription in E. coli. This inhibition can be relieved by adding lactose or isopropyl-β-D-thiogalactopyranoside (IPTG).
   4352..4940    -  rep_origin     ori: high-copy-number ColE1/pMB1/pBR322/pUC origin of replication
   5111..5971    -  CDS            AmpR: β-lactamase; bla; confers resistance to ampicillin, carbenicillin, and related antibiotics
   5972..6076    -  promoter       AmpR promoter: bla
