[The description below was written by a language model from this plasmid's Addgene catalogue record and pLannotate feature annotations shown in this document.]
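Description:
PCx35-pcDNA-S110A, S276A is a mammalian expression plasmid built on the Invitrogen pcDNA3.1 Zeo backbone, carrying a mutant cDNA for connexin 35 (Cx35, the fish orthologue of Cx36/gjd2) from the perch Morone americana. The roughly 1.1 kb insert was cloned between PstI and XhoI sites, giving a total size of 6,107 bp. It lies downstream of the human cytomegalovirus immediate-early enhancer and promoter and upstream of the bovine growth hormone polyadenylation signal. A T7 promoter between the CMV promoter and the insert would allow in vitro transcription. The automated annotation labels the coding region as a fragment of human GJD2, which reflects homology to the nearest database entry rather than the true source species. A few other short fragment calls (a truncated HIV-1 LTR, lacI, a second ble fragment) look like partial similarity matches rather than functional parts.

The plasmid is propagated in E. coli through a high-copy ColE1/pUC-type origin with ampicillin selection from the β-lactamase gene, and an f1 origin is also present. A Sh ble cassette confers Zeocin resistance. It is driven by the SV40 early promoter for mammalian cells and the EM7 promoter for bacteria, and ends in an SV40 poly(A) signal, so stably transfected cell lines can be selected.

The encoded protein has Ser110 in the cytoplasmic loop and Ser276 in the C-terminal domain both changed to alanine, making these sites non-phosphorylatable. According to the depositor, phosphorylation at these two positions coordinately regulates gap junction coupling. The construct therefore serves as a phosphorylation-deficient control for studying protein kinase A-dependent regulation of Cx35 gap junctions in transfected cells.
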