Addgene plasmid #42926: PCx35-pcDNA-S110A, S276A
Depositing lab: John O'Brien. Depositing organization: University of Texas Health Science Center at Houston. Publication: Protein kinase A mediates regulation of gap junctions containing connexin35 through a complex pathway. Ouyang X, Winbow VM, Patel LS, Burr GS, Mitchell CK, O'Brien J. Brain Res Mol Brain Res. 2005 Apr 27;135(1-2):1-11. 10.1016/j.molbrainres.2004.10.045 PubMed 15857663.
Backbone
  Vector backbone: pcDNA3.1 Zeo
  Backbone manufacturer: Invitrogen
  Backbone size w/o insert (bp): 4990
  Total vector size (bp): 6107
  Vector type: Mammalian Expression
  Selectable markers: Zeocin
Growth in bacteria
  Bacterial resistance: Ampicillin, 100 μg/mL
  Growth temperature: 37°C
  Growth strain: DH5alpha
  Copy number: High Copy
Gene/Insert
  Gene/Insert name: Connexin 35 (alt names: Cx35; Cx36; gjd2)
  Species: Perch (Morone americana)
  Insert size (bp): 1117
  Mutation: Ser110 to Ala and Ser276 to Ala
  GenBank ID: AF059183
  Promoter: CMV
  Cloning method: Restriction Enzyme; 5′ cloning site PstI (not destroyed); 3′ cloning site XhoI (not destroyed)
  Sequencing primers: 5′ CMV forward; 3′ BGH reverse
Terms and licenses: Academic/Nonprofit Terms; Industry Terms: Not Available to Industry
Depositor comments: Contains non-phosphorylatable point mutations at Ser110 in the cytoplasmic loop and Ser276 in the C-terminal domain. Phosphorylation of these sites coordinately regulate coupling. Derived from clone from: O'Brien, J., Nguyen, H.B., and Mills, S.L. (2004). Cone photoreceptors in bass retina use two connexins to mediate electrical coupling. J Neurosci 24, 5632-5642. Original cDNA clone from: O'Brien, J., Bruzzone, R., White, T.W., Al-Ubaidi, M.R., and Ripps, H. (1998). Cloning and expression of two related connexins from the perch retina define a distinct subgroup of the connexin family. J Neurosci 18, 7625-7637.
How to cite: PCx35-pcDNA-S110A, S276A was a gift from John O'Brien (Addgene plasmid # 42926 ; http://n2t.net/addgene:42926 ; RRID:Addgene_42926)
