>Addgene plasmid #42926 | PCx35-pcDNA-S110A, S276A | addgene partial sequence | sequence record 60242 | BGH_rev
TTTTTTTTTTTTTTTTTTACATATTTTCACTTCTTCCTCCCCGTTTGTGTGTGTGTATGTGTGTGTTTGT
TACACATAAGCAGAGTCACTGGACTGAGTACGGCCGAAATTAGGCACACTCATCCTCGGCAAGTCCTTAT
TTCTGATCTCATAAATGGCCTTCCGCCGAGCCTGCACTCCTCTCACGGCCGTTTTGATTTTCCTCCAGCC
CAGGTGATTGAGTTCTGCCAGGTTCAGCACCACGCAGAACCCGCTGACCGCGAACATGAAGACCAGGAAC
ACTGTCTTCTCCGTGGGTCTGGAGACGTAGCACTCGACATCTTTGATGCAGGGGTAGCGATCGCACTCGT
ACACCGACGGGACGTTGAATCCATACAAGAAATACTGACCCACCAAGAAGCCTATTTCCAGCGCGTTTCT
GAAAACCACCTGGATGATGTAAAACCTGGAGATGCCCTCTTGTCGCCTCATTTTGGACTTTGTAGTTCTC
ATGGCCGAATTAGGGATCTCTTTGACTTCTAAACAGTCTGGCTCGGCTTCTTTGGTGGAGTTCTCCGTGT
TCTGAAGTACTCCATTAACAATGGTGTTCTTTATCTTTTTGCTCTCGTCTCGCTTCAGTGAATCTTGATC
CTTATCCAGTGTCAGATAGACTGTTGCGTACCGCCGCTCCTTCTGCTTGGCCGACTGGTGCACCGAGTAC
GTTATAAAACAAAGACTCGGGGTGCACACCATGATGATCTGAAAAACCCAATATCTTATGTGTGAAATGG
GAAATGCCTTGTCGTAGCATGCCTGGTTGCAGCCCGGT
